>Addgene plasmid #204855 | pE-35S-miniSdd7-nCas9-PBE-GmPPO2 | addgene full sequence | sequence record 404904 | Addgene NGS Result
GTTTACCCGCCAATATATCCTGTCAAACACTGATAGTTTAAACTGAAGGCGGGAAACGACAATCTGATCC
AAGCTCAAGCTGCTCTAGCATTCGCCATTCAGGCTGCGCAACTGTTGGGAAGGGCGATCGGTGCGGGCCT
CTTCGCTATTACGCCAGCTGGCGAAAGGGGGATGTGCTGCAAGGCGATTAAGTTGGGTAACGCCAGGGTT
TTCCCAGTCACGACGTTGTAAAACGACGGCCAGTGCCAAGCTTCGACTTGCCTTCCGCACAATACATCAT
TTCTTCTTAGCTTTTTTTCTTCTTCTTCGTTCATACAGTTTTTTTTTGTTTATCAGCTTACATTTTCTTG
AACCGTAGCTTTCGTTTTCTTCTTTTTAACTTTCCATTCGGAGTTTTTGTATCTTGTTTCATAGTTTGTC
CCAGGATTAGAATGATTAGGCATCGAACCTTCAAGAATTTGATTGAATAAAACATCTTCATTCTTAAGAT
ATGAAGATAATCTTCAAAAGGCCCCTGGGAATCTGAAAGAAGAGAAGCAGGCCCATTTATATGGGAAAGA
ACAATAGTATTTCTTATATAGGCCCATTTAAGTTGAAAACAATCTTCAAAAGTCCCACATCGCTTAGATA
AGAAAACGAAGCTGAGTTTATATACAGCTAGAGTCGAAGTAGTGATTGAAGCGCTATATTGTGAAAAAGT
TTTAGAGCTAGAAATAGCAAGTTAAAATAAGGCTAGTCCGTTATCAACTTGAAAAAGTGGCACCGAGTCG
GTGCTTTTTTTTGCAAAATTTTCCAGATCGATTTCTTCTTCCTCTGTTCTTCGGCGTTCAATTTCTGGGG
TTTTCTCTTCGTTTTCTGTAACTGAAACCTAAAATTTGACCTAAAAAAAATCTCAAATAATATGATTCAG
TGGTTTTGTACTTTTCAGTTAGTTGAGTTTTGCAGTTCCGATGAGATAAACCAATAAGCTTGCATGCCTG
CAGGTCAACATGGTGGAGCACGACACACTTGTCTACTCCAAAAATATCAAAGATACAGTCTCAGAAGACC
AAAGGGCAATTGAGACTTTTCAACAAAGGGTAATATCCGGAAACCTCCTCGGATTCCATTGCCCAGCTAT
CTGTCACTTTATTGTGAAGATAGTGGAAAAGGAAGGTGGCTCCTACAAATGCCATCATTGCGATAAAGGA
AAGGCCATCGTTGAAGATGCCTCTGCCGACAGTGGTCCCAAAGATGGACCCCCACCCACGAGGAGCATCG
TGGAAAAAGAAGACGTTCCAACCACGTCTTCAAAGCAAGTGGATTGATGTGATAACATGGTGGAGCACGA
CACACTTGTCTACTCCAAAAATATCAAAGATACAGTCTCAGAAGACCAAAGGGCAATTGAGACTTTTCAA
CAAAGGGTAATATTCGGAAACCTCCTCGGATTCCATTGCCCAGCTATCTGTCACTTTATTGTGAAGATAG
TGGAAAAGGAAGGTGGCTCCTACAAATGCCATCATTGCGATAAAGGAAAGGCCATCGTTGAAGATGCCTC
TGCCGACAGTGGTCCCAAAGATGGACCCCCACCCACGAGGAGCATCGTGGAAAAAGAAGACGTTCCAACC
ACGTCTTCAAAGCAAGTGGATTGATGTGATATCTCCACTGACGTAAGGGATGACGCACAATCCCACTATC
CTTCGCAAGACCCTTCCTCTATATAAGGAAGTTCATTTCATTTGGAGAGGACCTCGACCTCAACACAACA
TATACAAAACAAACGAATCTCAAGCAATCAAGCATTCTACTTCTATTGCAGCAATTTAAATCATTTCTTT
TAAAGCAAAAGCAATTTTCTGAAAATTTTCACCATTTACGAACGATACTCGAGTAATCTAGAATGCCAAA
GAAGAAGAGGAAGGTTGAGGGAGGAGGGCCTGGGGCGGTTCCTGAAGGAGGCGACGGCCCGCCAGCCGTG
CCGGCGGAGGAGGTGGAGAGGTTGAGAGGAGAACTTCCTCCACCTGTTGTCCCGGGCACTGGTCAAAAAA
CGCATGGGCGCTGGATTGGTCCAGATGGTCGCGTCCGCGCCATTGTTTCAGGAAGGGATGAAGATGCTGC
ACTGGTGCATGCACAGCTCGCCGCCAAGGGGATACCAGACGAGCCAACAAGAAATTCTGATGTTGAGCAG
AAGCTGGCCGCGCACATGGTGGCAAATGGCATCCGCCACGTCACGCTCGTCATCAACCATAGACCCTGCC
GCGGCTTCGACGACAGCTGTGATACACTTGTGCCCATAATTCTGCCGGAGGGCTGCACCCTCACGGTGCA
CGGGCAAACTGACAAGGGCATGAGGGTGCGGGTAAGGTACACCGGCGGCGCGCGGCCGTGGTGGTCCAAG
TCCGGCAGCGAGACGCCAGGCACCTCCGAGAGCGCTACGCCTGAAAGGCCTGACAAGAAGTACTCGATCG
GCCTCGCCATTGGGACTAACTCTGTTGGCTGGGCCGTGATCACCGACGAGTACAAGGTGCCCTCAAAGAA
GTTCAAGGTCCTGGGCAACACCGATCGGCATTCCATCAAGAAGAATCTCATTGGCGCTCTCCTGTTCGAC
AGCGGCGAGACGGCTGAGGCTACGCGGCTCAAGCGCACCGCCCGCAGGCGGTACACGCGCAGGAAGAATC
GCATCTGCTACCTGCAGGAGATTTTCTCCAACGAGATGGCGAAGGTTGACGATTCTTTCTTCCACAGGCT
GGAGGAGTCATTCCTCGTGGAGGAGGATAAGAAGCACGAGCGGCATCCAATCTTCGGCAACATTGTCGAC
GAGGTTGCCTACCACGAGAAGTACCCTACGATCTACCATCTGCGGAAGAAGCTCGTGGACTCCACAGATA
AGGCGGACCTCCGCCTGATCTACCTCGCTCTGGCCCACATGATTAAGTTCAGGGGCCATTTCCTGATCGA
GGGGGATCTCAACCCGGACAATAGCGATGTTGACAAGCTGTTCATCCAGCTCGTGCAGACGTACAACCAG
CTCTTCGAGGAGAACCCCATTAATGCGTCAGGCGTCGACGCGAAGGCTATCCTGTCCGCTAGGCTCTCGA
AGTCTCGGCGCCTCGAGAACCTGATCGCCCAGCTGCCGGGCGAGAAGAAGAACGGCCTGTTCGGGAATCT
CATTGCGCTCAGCCTGGGGCTCACGCCCAACTTCAAGTCGAATTTCGATCTCGCTGAGGACGCCAAGCTG
CAGCTCTCCAAGGACACATACGACGATGACCTGGATAACCTCCTGGCCCAGATCGGCGATCAGTACGCGG
ACCTGTTCCTCGCTGCCAAGAATCTGTCGGACGCCATCCTCCTGTCTGATATTCTCAGGGTGAACACCGA
GATTACGAAGGCTCCGCTCTCAGCCTCCATGATCAAGCGCTACGACGAGCACCATCAGGATCTGACCCTC
CTGAAGGCGCTGGTCAGGCAGCAGCTCCCCGAGAAGTACAAGGAGATTTTCTTCGATCAGTCGAAGAACG
GCTACGCTGGGTACATTGACGGCGGGGCCTCTCAGGAGGAGTTCTACAAGTTCATCAAGCCGATTCTGGA
GAAGATGGACGGCACGGAGGAGCTGCTGGTGAAGCTCAATCGCGAGGACCTCCTGAGGAAGCAGCGGACA
TTCGATAACGGCAGCATCCCACACCAGATTCATCTCGGGGAGCTGCACGCTATCCTGAGGAGGCAGGAGG
ACTTCTACCCTTTCCTCAAGGATAACCGCGAGAAGATCGAGAAGATTCTGACTTTCAGGATCCCGTACTA
CGTCGGCCCACTCGCTAGGGGCAACTCCCGCTTCGCTTGGATGACCCGCAAGTCAGAGGAGACGATCACG
CCGTGGAACTTCGAGGAGGTGGTCGACAAGGGCGCTAGCGCTCAGTCGTTCATCGAGAGGATGACGAATT
TCGACAAGAACCTGCCAAATGAGAAGGTGCTCCCTAAGCACTCGCTCCTGTACGAGTACTTCACAGTCTA
CAACGAGCTGACTAAGGTGAAGTATGTGACCGAGGGCATGAGGAAGCCGGCTTTCCTGTCTGGGGAGCAG
AAGAAGGCCATCGTGGACCTCCTGTTCAAGACCAACCGGAAGGTCACGGTTAAGCAGCTCAAGGAGGACT
ACTTCAAGAAGATTGAGTGCTTCGATTCGGTCGAGATCTCTGGCGTTGAGGACCGCTTCAACGCCTCCCT
GGGGACCTACCACGATCTCCTGAAGATCATTAAGGATAAGGACTTCCTGGACAACGAGGAGAATGAGGAT
ATCCTCGAGGACATTGTGCTGACACTCACTCTGTTCGAGGACCGGGAGATGATCGAGGAGCGCCTGAAGA
CTTACGCCCATCTCTTCGATGACAAGGTCATGAAGCAGCTCAAGAGGAGGAGGTACACCGGCTGGGGGAG
GCTGAGCAGGAAGCTCATCAACGGCATTCGGGACAAGCAGTCCGGGAAGACGATCCTCGACTTCCTGAAG
AGCGATGGCTTCGCGAACCGCAATTTCATGCAGCTGATTCACGATGACAGCCTCACATTCAAGGAGGATA
TCCAGAAGGCTCAGGTGAGCGGCCAGGGGGACTCGCTGCACGAGCATATCGCGAACCTCGCTGGCTCGCC
AGCTATCAAGAAGGGGATTCTGCAGACCGTGAAGGTTGTGGACGAGCTGGTGAAGGTCATGGGCAGGCAC
AAGCCTGAGAACATCGTCATTGAGATGGCCCGGGAGAATCAGACCACGCAGAAGGGCCAGAAGAACTCAC
GCGAGAGGATGAAGAGGATCGAGGAGGGCATTAAGGAGCTGGGGTCCCAGATCCTCAAGGAGCACCCGGT
GGAGAACACGCAGCTGCAGAATGAGAAGCTCTACCTGTACTACCTCCAGAATGGCCGCGATATGTATGTG
GACCAGGAGCTGGATATTAACAGGCTCAGCGATTACGACGTCGATCATATCGTTCCACAGTCATTCCTGA
AGGATGACTCCATTGACAACAAGGTCCTCACCAGGTCGGACAAGAACCGGGGCAAGTCTGATAATGTTCC
TTCAGAGGAGGTCGTTAAGAAGATGAAGAACTACTGGCGCCAGCTCCTGAATGCCAAGCTGATCACGCAG
CGGAAGTTCGATAACCTCACAAAGGCTGAGAGGGGCGGGCTCTCTGAGCTGGACAAGGCGGGCTTCATCA
AGAGGCAGCTGGTCGAGACACGGCAGATCACTAAGCACGTTGCGCAGATTCTCGACTCACGGATGAACAC
TAAGTACGATGAGAATGACAAGCTGATCCGCGAGGTGAAGGTCATCACCCTGAAGTCAAAGCTCGTCTCC
GACTTCAGGAAGGATTTCCAGTTCTACAAGGTTCGGGAGATCAACAATTACCACCATGCCCATGACGCGT
ACCTGAACGCGGTGGTCGGCACAGCTCTGATCAAGAAGTACCCAAAGCTCGAGAGCGAGTTCGTGTACGG
GGACTACAAGGTTTACGATGTGAGGAAGATGATCGCCAAGTCGGAGCAGGAGATTGGCAAGGCTACCGCC
AAGTACTTCTTCTACTCTAACATTATGAATTTCTTCAAGACAGAGATCACTCTGGCCAATGGCGAGATCC
GGAAGCGCCCCCTCATCGAGACGAACGGCGAGACGGGGGAGATCGTGTGGGACAAGGGCAGGGATTTCGC
GACCGTCAGGAAGGTTCTCTCCATGCCACAAGTGAATATCGTCAAGAAGACAGAGGTCCAGACTGGCGGG
TTCTCTAAGGAGTCAATTCTGCCTAAGCGGAACAGCGACAAGCTCATCGCCCGCAAGAAGGACTGGGATC
CGAAGAAGTACGGCGGGTTCGACAGCCCCACTGTGGCCTACTCGGTCCTGGTTGTGGCGAAGGTTGAGAA
GGGCAAGTCCAAGAAGCTCAAGAGCGTGAAGGAGCTGCTGGGGATCACGATTATGGAGCGCTCCAGCTTC
GAGAAGAACCCGATCGATTTCCTGGAGGCGAAGGGCTACAAGGAGGTGAAGAAGGACCTGATCATTAAGC
TCCCCAAGTACTCACTCTTCGAGCTGGAGAACGGCAGGAAGCGGATGCTGGCTTCCGCTGGCGAGCTGCA
GAAGGGGAACGAGCTGGCTCTGCCGTCCAAGTATGTGAACTTCCTCTACCTGGCCTCCCACTACGAGAAG
CTCAAGGGCAGCCCCGAGGACAACGAGCAGAAGCAGCTGTTCGTCGAGCAGCACAAGCATTACCTCGACG
AGATCATTGAGCAGATTTCCGAGTTCTCCAAGCGCGTGATCCTGGCCGACGCGAATCTGGATAAGGTCCT
CTCCGCGTACAACAAGCACCGCGACAAGCCAATCAGGGAGCAGGCTGAGAATATCATTCATCTCTTCACC
CTGACGAACCTCGGCGCCCCTGCTGCTTTCAAGTACTTCGACACAACTATCGATCGCAAGAGGTACACAA
GCACTAAGGAGGTCCTGGACGCGACCCTCATCCACCAGTCGATTACCGGCCTCTACGAGACGCGCATCGA
CCTGTCTCAGCTCGGGGGCGACAAGCGGCCAGCGGCGACGAAGAAGGCGGGGCAGGCGAAGAAGAAGAAG
ACCCGCGACTCCGGCGGCAGCACGAACCTCTCCGACATCATCGAGAAGGAGACGGGCAAGCAGCTCGTGA
TCCAGGAGAGCATCCTCATGCTGCCGGAGGAGGTGGAGGAGGTCATCGGCAACAAGCCCGAGTCCGACAT
CCTCGTGCACACCGCCTACGACGAGTCCACGGACGAGAACGTCATGCTCCTGACGAGCGACGCTCCAGAG
TACAAGCCATGGGCTCTCGTGATCCAGGACAGCAACGGCGAGAACAAGATCAAGATGCTGTCCGGCGGCT
CCCCAAAGAAGAAGCGGAAGGTGACCAACCTGTCCGACATCATCGAGAAGGAGACGGGCAAGCAACTCGT
GATCCAGGAGAGCATCCTCATGCTGCCAGAGGAGGTGGAGGAGGTCATCGGCAACAAGCCAGAGTCCGAC
ATCCTGGTGCACACCGCCTACGACGAGTCCACCGACGAGAACGTCATGCTCCTGACCAGCGACGCCCCAG
AGTACAAGCCATGGGCCCTCGTCATCCAGGACAGCAACGGGGAGAACAAGATCAAGATGCTGTCGGGGGG
GAGCCCAAAGAAGAAGCGGAAGGTGGGATCTGGAGCTACTAATTTTTCTCTTCTTAAGCAAGCTGGAGAT
GTTGAAGAAAATCCTGGACCCTCTCTGCAGGGATCTGGTTCGATGGTGAGCAAGGGCGAGGCAGTGATCA
AGGAGTTCATGCGGTTCAAGGTGCACATGGAGGGCTCCATGAACGGCCACGAGTTCGAGATCGAGGGCGA
GGGCGAGGGCCGCCCCTACGAGGGCACCCAGACCGCCAAGCTGAAGGTGACCAAGGGTGGCCCCCTGCCC
TTCTCCTGGGACCTCCTGTCCCCTCAGTTCATGTACGGCTCCAGGGCCTTCACCAAGCACCCCGCCGACA
TCCCCGACTACTATAAGCAGTCCTTCCCCGAGGGCTTCAAGTGGGAGCGCGTGATGAACTTCGAGGACGG
CGGCGCCGTGACCGTGACCCAGGACACCTCCCTGGAGGACGGCACCCTGATCTACAAGGTGAAGCTCCGC
GGCACCAACTTCCCTCCTGACGGCCCCGTAATGCAGAAGAAGACAATGGGCTGGGAAGCGTCCACCGAGC
GGTTGTACCCCGAGGACGGCGTGCTGAAGGGCGACATTAAGATGGCCCTGCGCCTGAAGGACGGCGGCCG
CTACCTGGCGGACTTCAAGACCACCTACAAGGCCAAGAAGCCCGTGCAGATGCCCGGCGCCTACAACGTC
GACCGCAAGTTGGACATCACCTCCCACAACGAGGACTACACCGTGGTGGAACAGTACGAACGCTCCGAGG
GCCGCCACTCCACCGGCGGCATGGACGAGCTGTACAAGTAAGAGCTCAGAGCTTTCGTTCGTATCATCGG
TTTCGACAACGTTCGTCAAGTTCAATGCATCAGTTTCATTGCGCACACACCAGAATCCTACTGAGTTTGA
GTATTATGGCATTGGGAAAACTGTTTTTCTTGTACCATTTGTTGTGCTTGTAATTTACTGTGTTTTTTAT
TCGGTTTTCGCTATCGAACTGTGAAATGGAAATGGATGGAGAAGAGTTAATGAATGATATGGTCCTTTTG
TTCATTCTCAAATTAATATTATTTGTTTTTTCTCTTATTTGTTGTGTGTTGAATTTGAAATTATAAGAGA
TATGCAAACATTTTGTTTTGAGTAAAAATGTGTCAAATCGTGGCCTCTAATGACCGAAGTTAATATGAGG
AGTAAAACACTTGTAGTTGTACCATTATGCTTATTCACTAGGCAACAAATATATTTTCAGACCTAGAAAA
GCTGCAAATGTTACTGAATACAAGTATGTCCTCTTGTGTTTTAGACATTTATGAACTTTCCTTTATGTAA
TTTTCCAGAATCCTTGTCAGATTCTAATCATTGCTTTATAATTATAGTTATACTCATGGATTTGTAGTTG
AGTATGAAAATATTTTTTAATGCATTTTATGACTTGCCAATTGATTGACAACGAATTCGTTGGCTAGAGC
AGCTTGCCAACATGGTGGAGCACGACACTCTCGTCTACTCCAAGAATATCAAAGATACAGTCTCAGAAGA
CCAAAGGGCTATTGAGACTTTTCAACAAAGGGTAATATCGGGAAACCTCCTCGGATTCCATTGCCCAGCT
ATCTGTCACTTCATCAAAAGGACAGTAGAAAAGGAAGGTGGCACCTACAAATGCCATCATTGCGATAAAG
GAAAGGCTATCGTTCAAGATGCCTCTGCCGACAGTGGTCCCAAAGATGGACCCCCACCCACGAGGAGCAT
CGTGGAAAAAGAAGACGTTCCAACCACGTCTTCAAAGCAAGTGGATTGATGTGAACATGGTGGAGCACGA
CACTCTCGTCTACTCCAAGAATATCAAAGATACAGTCTCAGAAGACCAAAGGGCTATTGAGACTTTTCAA
CAAAGGGTAATATCGGGAAACCTCCTCGGATTCCATTGCCCAGCTATCTGTCACTTCATCAAAAGGACAG
TAGAAAAGGAAGGTGGCACCTACAAATGCCATCATTGCGATAAAGGAAAGGCTATCGTTCAAGATGCCTC
TGCCGACAGTGGTCCCAAAGATGGACCCCCACCCACGAGGAGCATCGTGGAAAAAGAAGACGTTCCAACC
ACGTCTTCAAAGCAAGTGGATTGATGTGATATCTCCACTGACGTAAGGGATGACGCACAATCCCACTATC
CTTCGCAAGACCCTTCCTCTATATAAGGAAGTTCATTTCATTTGGAGAGGACACGCTGAAATCACCAGTC
TCTCTCTACAAATCTATCTCTCTCGAGTCAACACAACATATACAAAACAAACGAATCTCAAGCAATCAAG
CATTCTACTTCTATTGCAGCAATTTAAATCATTTCTTTTAAAGCAAAAGCAATTTTCTGAAAATTTTCAC
CATTTACGAACGATAGCCATGGCTCAAGTTAGCAGAATCTGCAATGGTGTGCAGAACCCATCTCTTATCT
CCAATCTCTCTAAATCCAGTCAAAGGAAATCTCCCTTATCGGTTTCTCTGAAGACTCAGCAGCATCCACG
AGCTTATCCAATTTCTTCATCTTGGGGATTGAAGAAGAGTGGGATGACTTTAATTGGCTCTGAGCTTCGT
CCTCTTAAGGTCATGTCTTCTGTTTCCACGGCGGAGAAGGGATCCGACGCTCTTCCAGCTACCTTCGACG
TTATCGTGCATCCAGCTAGAGAACTCAGAGGTGAACTTAGAGCACAGCCATCCAAGAACTACACCACTAG
ATACCTCCTCGCCGCTGCTCTCGCTGAGGGTGAAACCAGAGTTGTTGGTGTGGCTACCTCTGAGGATGCC
GAAGCTATGCTCAGATGCCTCAGAGATTGGGGTGCTGGTGTTGAGCTTGTTGGTGATGACGCCGTGATCA
GAGGTTTCGGTGCTAGACCACAGGCTGGTGTTACCCTTAACCCAGGTAACGCTGCTGCGGTGGCCAGACT
CCTTATGGGTGTTGCTGCTCTCACCTCTGGTACAACTTTCGTTACCGATTACCCTGATTCCCTTGGTAAA
AGACCTCAGGGTGACCTTCTTGAAGCCCTCGAAAGACTTGGTGCTTGGGTGTCCTCCAACGATGGTAGAC
TCCCTATCTCCGTTTCCGGTCCAGTTAGAGGTGGTACAGTGGAGGTTTCCGCCGAAAGATCCTCCCAGTA
CGCTTCCGCCCTTATGTTCCTCGGTCCTCTTCTTCCTGACGGACTCGAACTTAGACTCACCGGTGATATC
AAGTCCCACGCTCCTCTTAGACAGACACTTGACACCCTCTCTGATTTCGGTGTTAGAGCTACTGCCTCCG
ATGACCTTAGAAGAATCTCCATCCCTGGTGGTCAGAAGTACAGACCAGGTAGAGTGCTCGTTCCTGGTGA
TTACCCTGGTTCCGCTGCTATCCTTACCGCCGCTGCTCTTCTCCCAGGTGAGGTTAGACTTTCTAACCTT
AGAGAACACGACCTCCAGGGTGAGAAGGAAGCTGTGAACGTTCTTAGAGAGATGGGTGCTGATATCGTTA
GAGAAGGTGATACCCTTACCGTGAGAGGTGGTAGACCTCTCCACGCTGTTACTAGAGATGGTGATTCCTT
CACCGACGCCGTGCAAGCTCTTACCGCTGCTGCTGCCTTCGCTGAGGGTGATACCACCTGGGAAAACGTT
GCTACTCTTAGACTCAAGGAATGCGATAGAATCTCTGACACCAGAGCTGAGCTTGAAAGACTTGGTCTTA
GAGCAAGAGAAACCGCCGATTCTCTCTCCGTTACTGGTTCTGCTCACCTTGCTGGTGGTATCACCGCTGA
TGGTCACGGTGACCACAGAATGATCATGCTTCTCACCCTTCTTGGGCTCAGAGCAGATGCTCCACTTAGA
ATCACCGGTGCACACCACATCAGAAAGTCCTACCCTCAGTTCTTCGCTCACCTTGAAGCTCTTGGTGCTA
GATTCGAATACGCTGAGGCTACCGCCATAATAATGTGTGAGTAGTTCCCAGATAAGGGAATTAGGGTTCC
TATAGGGTTTCGCTCATGTGTTGAGCATATAAGAAACCCTTAGTATGTATTTGTATTTGTAAAATACTTC
TATCAATAAAATTTCTAATTCCTAAAACCAAAATCCAGTACTAAAATCCAGATCCCCCGAATTAATTCGG
CGTTAATTCAGTACATTAAAAACGTCCGCAATGTGTTATTAAGTTGTCTAAGCGTCAATTTGTTTACACC
ACAATATATCCTGCCACCAGCCAGCCAACAGCTCCCCGACCGGCAGCTCGGCACAAAATCACCACTCGAT
ACAGGCAGCCCATCAGTCCGGGACGGCGTCAGCGGGAGAGCCGTTGTAAGGCGGCAGACTTTGCTCATGT
TACCGATGCTATTCGGAAGAACGGCAACTAAGCTGCCGGGTTTGAAACACGGATGATCTCGCGGAGGGTA
GCATGTTGATTGTAACGATGACAGAGCGTTGCTGCCTGTGATCACCGCGGTTTCAAAATCGGCTCCGTCG
ATACTATGTTATACGCCAACTTTGAAAACAACTTTGAAAAAGCTGTTTTCTGGTATTTAAGGTTTTAGAA
TGCAAGGAACAGTGAATTGGAGTTCGTCTTGTTATAATTAGCTTCTTGGGGTATCTTTAAATACTGTAGA
AAAGAGGAAGGAAATAATAAATGGCTAAAATGAGAATATCACCGGAATTGAAAAAACTGATCGAAAAATA
CCGCTGCGTAAAAGATACGGAAGGAATGTCTCCTGCTAAGGTATATAAGCTGGTGGGAGAAAATGAAAAC
CTATATTTAAAAATGACGGACAGCCGGTATAAAGGGACCACCTATGATGTGGAACGGGAAAAGGACATGA
TGCTATGGCTGGAAGGAAAGCTGCCTGTTCCAAAGGTCCTGCACTTTGAACGGCATGATGGCTGGAGCAA
TCTGCTCATGAGTGAGGCCGATGGCGTCCTTTGCTCGGAAGAGTATGAAGATGAACAAAGCCCTGAAAAG
ATTATCGAGCTGTATGCGGAGTGCATCAGGCTCTTTCACTCCATCGACATATCGGATTGTCCCTATACGA
ATAGCTTAGACAGCCGCTTAGCCGAATTGGATTACTTACTGAATAACGATCTGGCCGATGTGGATTGCGA
AAACTGGGAAGAAGACACTCCATTTAAAGATCCGCGCGAGCTGTATGATTTTTTAAAGACGGAAAAGCCC
GAAGAGGAACTTGTCTTTTCCCACGGCGACCTGGGAGACAGCAACATCTTTGTGAAAGATGGCAAAGTAA
GTGGCTTTATTGATCTTGGGAGAAGCGGCAGGGCGGACAAGTGGTATGACATTGCCTTCTGCGTCCGGTC
GATCAGGGAGGATATCGGGGAAGAACAGTATGTCGAGCTATTTTTTGACTTACTGGGGATCAAGCCTGAT
TGGGAGAAAATAAAATATTATATTTTACTGGATGAATTGTTTTAGTACCTAGAATGCATGACCAAAATCC
CTTAACGTGAGTTTTCGTTCCACTGAGCGTCAGACCCCGTAGAAAAGATCAAAGGATCTTCTTGAGATCC
TTTTTTTCTGCGCGTAATCTGCTGCTTGCAAACAAAAAAACCACCGCTACCAGCGGTGGTTTGTTTGCCG
GATCAAGAGCTACCAACTCTTTTTCCGAAGGTAACTGGCTTCAGCAGAGCGCAGATACCAAATACTGTCC
TTCTAGTGTAGCCGTAGTTAGGCCACCACTTCAAGAACTCTGTAGCACCGCCTACATACCTCGCTCTGCT
AATCCTGTTACCAGTGGCTGCTGCCAGTGGCGATAAGTCGTGTCTTACCGGGTTGGACTCAAGACGATAG
TTACCGGATAAGGCGCAGCGGTCGGGCTGAACGGGGGGTTCGTGCACACAGCCCAGCTTGGAGCGAACGA
CCTACACCGAACTGAGATACCTACAGCGTGAGCTATGAGAAAGCGCCACGCTTCCCGAAGGGAGAAAGGC
GGACAGGTATCCGGTAAGCGGCAGGGTCGGAACAGGAGAGCGCACGAGGGAGCTTCCAGGGGGAAACGCC
TGGTATCTTTATAGTCCTGTCGGGTTTCGCCACCTCTGACTTGAGCGTCGATTTTTGTGATGCTCGTCAG
GGGGGCGGAGCCTATGGAAAAACGCCAGCAACGCGGCCTTTTTACGGTTCCTGGCCTTTTGCTGGCCTTT
TGCTCACATGTTCTTTCCTGCGTTATCCCCTGATTCTGTGGATAACCGTATTACCGCCTTTGAGTGAGCT
GATACCGCTCGCCGCAGCCGAACGACCGAGCGCAGCGAGTCAGTGAGCGAGGAAGCGGAAGAGCGCCTGA
TGCGGTATTTTCTCCTTACGCATCTGTGCGGTATTTCACACCGCATATGGTGCACTCTCAGTACAATCTG
CTCTGATGCCGCATAGTTAAGCCAGTATACACTCCGCTATTGCTACGTGACTGGGTCATGGCTGCGCCCC
GACACCCGCCAACACCCGCTGACGCGCCCTGACGGGCTTGTCTGCTCCCGGCATCCGCTTACAGACAAGC
TGTGACCGTCTCCGGGAGCTGCATGTGTCAGAGGTTTTCACCGTCATTACCGAAACGCGCGAGGCAGGGT
GCCTTGATGTGGGCGCCGGCGGTCGAGTGGCGACGGCGCGGCTTGTCCGCGCCCTGGTAGATTGCCTGGC
CGTAGGCCAGCCATTTTTGAGCGGCCAGCGGCCGCGATAGGCCGACGCGAAGCGGCGGGGCGTAGGGAGC
GCAGCGACCGAAGGGTAGGCGCTTTTTGCAGCTCTTCGGCTGTGCGCTGGCCAGACAGTTATGCACAGGC
CAGGCGGGTTTTAAGAGTTTTAATAAGTTTTAAAGAGTTTTAGGCGGAAAAATCGCCTTTTTTCTCTTTT
ATATCAGTCACTTACATGTGTGACCGGTTCCCAATGTACGGCTTTGGGTTCCCAATGTACGGGTTCCGGT
TCCCAATGTACGGCTTTGGGTTCCCAATGTACGTGCTATCCACAGGAAACAGACCTTTTCGACCTTTTTC
CCCTGCTAGGGCAATTTGCCCTAGCATCTGCTCCGTACATTAGGAACCGGCGGATGCTTCGCCCTCGATC
AGGTTGCGGTAGCGCATGACTAGGATCGGGCCAGCCTGCCCCGCCTCCTCCTTCAAATCGTACTCCGGCA
GGTCATTTGACCCGATCAGCTTGCGCACGGTGAAACAGAACTTCTTGAACTCTCCGGCGCTGCCACTGCG
TTCGTAGATCGTCTTGAACAACCATCTGGCTTCTGCCTTGCCTGCGGCGCGGCGTGCCAGGCGGTAGAGA
AAACGGCCGATGCCGGGATCGATCAAAAAGTAATCGGGGTGAACCGTCAGCACGTCCGGGTTCTTGCCTT
CTGTGATCTCGCGGTACATCCAATCAGCTAGCTCGATCTCGATGTACTCCGGCCGCCCGGTTTCGCTCTT
TACGATCTTGTAGCGGCTAATCAAGGCTTCACCCTCGGATACCGTCACCAGGCGGCCGTTCTTGGCCTTC
TTCGTACGCTGCATGGCAACGTGCGTGGTGTTTAACCGAATGCAGGTTTCTACCAGGTCGTCTTTCTGCT
TTCCGCCATCGGCTCGCCGGCAGAACTTGAGTACGTCCGCAACGTGTGGACGGAACACGCGGCCGGGCTT
GTCTCCCTTCCCTTCCCGGTATCGGTTCATGGATTCGGTTAGATGGGAAACCGCCATCAGTACCAGGTCG
TAATCCCACACACTGGCCATGCCGGCCGGCCCTGCGGAAACCTCTACGTGCCCGTCTGGAAGCTCGTAGC
GGATCACCTCGCCAGCTCGTCGGTCACGCTTCGACAGACGGAAAACGGCCACGTCCATGATGCTGCGACT
ATCGCGGGTGCCCACGTCATAGAGCATCGGAACGAAAAAATCTGGTTGCTCGTCGCCCTTGGGCGGCTTC
CTAATCGACGGCGCACCGGCTGCCGGCGGTTGCCGGGATTCTTTGCGGATTCGATCAGCGGCCGCTTGCC
ACGATTCACCGGGGCGTGCTTCTGCCTCGATGCGTTGCCGCTGGGCGGCCTGCGCGGCCTTCAACTTCTC
CACCAGGTCATCACCCAGCGCCGCGCCGATTTGTACCGGGCCGGATGGTTTGCGACCGCTCACGCCGATT
CCTCGGGCTTGGGGGTTCCAGTGCCATTGCAGGGCCGGCAGGCAACCCAGCCGCTTACGCCTGGCCAACC
GCCCGTTCCTCCACACATGGGGCATTCCACGGCGTCGGTGCCTGGTTGTTCTTGATTTTCCATGCCGCCT
CCTTTAGCCGCTAAAATTCATCTACTCATTTATTCATTTGCTCATTTACTCTGGTAGCTGCGCGATGTAT
TCAGATAGCAGCTCGGTAATGGTCTTGCCTTGGCGTACCGCGTACATCTTCAGCTTGGTGTGATCCTCCG
CCGGCAACTGAAAGTTGACCCGCTTCATGGCTGGCGTGTCTGCCAGGCTGGCCAACGTTGCAGCCTTGCT
GCTGCGTGCGCTCGGACGGCCGGCACTTAGCGTGTTTGTGCTTTTGCTCATTTTCTCTTTACTTCATTAA
CTCAAATGAGTTTTGATTTAATTTCAGCGGCCAGCGCCTGGACCTCGCGGGCAGCGTCGCCCTCGGGTTC
TGATTCAAGAACGGTTGTGCCGGCGGCGGCAGTGCCTGGGTAGCTCACGCGTTGCGTGATACGGGACTCA
AGAATGGGCAGCTCGTACCCGGCCAGCGCCTCGGCAACCTCACCGCCGATGCGCGTGCCTTTGATCGCCC
GCGACACGACAAAGGCCGCTTGTAGCCTTCCATCCGTGACCTCAATGCGCTGCTTAACCAGCTCCACCAG
GTCGGCGGTGGCCCATATGTCGTAAGGGCTTGGCTGCACCGGAATCAGCACGAAGTCGGCTGCCTTGATC
GCGGACACAGCCAAGTCCGCCGCCTGGGGCGCTCCGTCGATCACTACGAAGTCGCGCCGGCCGATGGCCT
TCACGTCGCGGTCAATCGTCGGGCGGTCGATGCCGACAACGGTTAGCGGTTGATCTTCCCGCACGGCCGC
CCAATCGCGGGCACTGCCCTGGGGATCGGAATCGACTAACAGAACATCGGCCCCGGCGAGTTGCAGGGCG
CGGGCTAGATGGGTTGCGATGGTCGTCTTGCCTGACCCGCCTTTCTGGTTAAGTACAGCGATAACCTTCA
TGCGTTCCCCTTGCGTATTTGTTTATTTACTCATCGCATCATATACGCAGCGACCGCATGACGCAAGCTG
TTTTACTCAAATACACATCACCTTTTTAGACGGCGGCGCTCGGTTTCTTCAGCGGCCAAGCTGGCCGGCC
AGGCCGCCAGCTTGGCATCAGACAAACCGGCCAGGATTTCATGCAGCCGCACGGTTGAGACGTGCGCGGG
CGGCTCGAACACGTACCCGGCCGCGATCATCTCCGCCTCGATCTCTTCGGTAATGAAAAACGGTTCGTCC
TGGCCGTCCTGGTGCGGTTTCATGCTTGTTCCTCTTGGCGTTCATTCTCGGCGGCCGCCAGGGCGTCGGC
CTCGGTCAATGCGTCCTCACGGAAGGCACCGCGCCGCCTGGCCTCGGTGGGCGTCACTTCCTCGCTGCGC
TCAAGTGCGCGGTACAGGGTCGAGCGATGCACGCCAAGCAGTGCAGCCGCCTCTTTCACGGTGCGGCCTT
CCTGGTCGATCAGCTCGCGGGCGTGCGCGATCTGTGCCGGGGTGAGGGTAGGGCGGGGGCCAAACTTCAC
GCCTCGGGCCTTGGCGGCCTCGCGCCCGCTCCGGGTGCGGTCGATGATTAGGGAACGCTCGAACTCGGCA
ATGCCGGCGAACACGGTCAACACCATGCGGCCGGCCGGCGTGGTGGTGTCGGCCCACGGCTCTGCCAGGC
TACGCAGGCCCGCGCCGGCCTCCTGGATGCGCTCGGCAATGTCCAGTAGGTCGCGGGTGCTGCGGGCCAG
GCGGTCTAGCCTGGTCACTGTCACAACGTCGCCAGGGCGTAGGTGGTCAAGCATCCTGGCCAGCTCCGGG
CGGTCGCGCCTGGTGCCGGTGATCTTCTCGGAAAACAGCTTGGTGCAGCCGGCCGCGTGCAGTTCGGCCC
GTTGGTTGGTCAAGTCCTGGTCGTCGGTGCTGACGCGGGCATAGCCCAGCAGGCCAGCGGCGGCGCTCTT
GTTCATGGCGTAATGTCTCCGGTTCTAGTCGCAAGTATTCTACTTTATGCGACTAAAACACGCGACAAGA
AAACGCCAGGAAAAGGGCAGGGCGGCAGCCTGTCGCGTAACTTAGGACTTGTGCGACATGTCGTTTTCAG
AAGACGGCTGCACTGAACGTCAGAAGCCGACTGCACTATAGCAGCGGAGGGGTTGGATCAAAGTACTTTG
ATCCCGAGGGGAACCCTGTGGTTGGCATGCACATACAAATGGACGAACGGATAAACCTTTTCACGCCCTT
TTAAATATCCGATTATTCTAATAAACGCTCTTTTCTCTTAG
Features (pLannotate 1.2.2; 23 found; start..end, strand, type, name):
      1..25      -  misc_feature   RB T-DNA repeat: right border repeat from nopaline C58 T-DNA
     91..245     -  CDS            lacZα (fragment): LacZα fragment of β-galactosidase; lacZ fragment
    699..774     +  misc_RNA       gRNA scaffold: guide RNA scaffold for the Streptococcus pyogenes CRISPR/Cas9 system
    966..986     -  misc_feature   MCS (fragment): pUC18/19 multiple cloning site
   1061..1732    +  promoter       CaMV 35S promoter (enhanced): cauliflower mosaic virus 35S promoter with a duplicated enhancer region
   1763..1799    +  ncRNA          PK1-TEV CVMV: Accession: RF01102 - 5'-leader pseudoknot of TEV/CVMV
   2432..6532    +  CDS            cas9: CAS9_STRP1 - Also known as csn1 From Streptococcus pyogenes serotype M1.
   6884..7132    +  CDS            UGI: UNGI_BPPB2 - Experimental evidence at protein level: Swiss-Prot protein existence level 1. This protein binds specifically and reversibly to the host uracil-DNA glycosylase, preventing removal of uracil residues from PBS2 DNA by the host uracil-excision repair system. From Bacillus phage PBS2 (Bacteriophage PBS2).
   7253..7948    +  CDS            mScarlet: bright monomeric red fluorescent protein evolved from a synthetic template (Bindels et al., 2016)
   7960..8592    +  terminator     E9 terminator: terminator and polyadenylation signal from the pea rbcS-E9 gene
   8693..9369    +  promoter       CaMV 35S promoter (enhanced): cauliflower mosaic virus 35S promoter with a duplicated enhancer region
   9431..9467    +  ncRNA          PK1-TEV CVMV: Accession: RF01102 - 5'-leader pseudoknot of TEV/CVMV
   9773..11086   +  CDS            aroA: AROA_DEIRA - Protein inferred from homology: Swiss-Prot protein existence level 3. Catalyzes the transfer of the enolpyruvyl moiety of phosphoenolpyruvate (PEP) to the 5-hydroxyl of shikimate-3-phosphate (S3P) to produce enolpyruvyl shikimate-3-phosphate and inorganic phosphate. From Deinococcus radiodurans (strain ATCC 13939 / DSM 20539 / JCM 16871 / LMG 4051 / NBRC 15346 / NCIMB 9279 / R1 / VKM B-1422).
  11085..11254   +  polyA_signal   CaMV poly(A) signal: cauliflower mosaic virus polyadenylation signal
  11332..11356   -  misc_feature   LB T-DNA repeat: left border repeat from nopaline C58 T-DNA
  11781..12575   +  CDS            KanR: aminoglycoside phosphotransferase; aphA-3; confers resistance to kanamycin
  12662..13250   +  rep_origin     ori: high-copy-number ColE1/pMB1/pBR322/pUC origin of replication
  13436..13576   -  misc_feature   bom: basis of mobility region from pBR322
  13678..13717   -  CDS            rop (fragment): Rop protein, which maintains plasmids at low copy number; rop
  13920..14114   -  rep_origin     pVS1 oriV: origin of replication for the Pseudomonas plasmid pVS1 (Heeb et al., 2000)
  14180..15253   -  CDS            pVS1 RepA: replication protein from the Pseudomonas plasmid pVS1 (Heeb et al., 2000)
  15682..16311   -  CDS            pVS1 StaA: stability protein from the Pseudomonas plasmid pVS1 (Heeb et al., 2000)
  16871..17272   -  CDS            Y4CG_SINFN (fragment): Protein inferred from homology: Swiss-Prot protein existence level 3. From Sinorhizobium fredii (strain NBRC 101917 / NGR234).
