[The description below was written by a language model from this plasmid's Addgene catalogue record and pLannotate feature annotations shown in this document.]
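Description:
pE-35S-miniSdd7-nCas9-PBE-GmPPO2 is a 17.6 kb binary T-DNA vector built on the pBSE901 backbone for cytosine base editing in soybean by Agrobacterium-mediated transformation. Outside the T-DNA borders it carries a kanamycin resistance gene and a high-copy ColE1/pUC-type origin for propagation in E. coli. It also has the pVS1 oriV with its RepA replication and StaA stability functions, which allow maintenance in Agrobacterium, and a pBR322 bom site.

Between the nopaline-type right and left border repeats sit three expression units. The first is an sgRNA cassette, recorded as driven by the AtU6-26 promoter, which joins a spacer targeting the soybean PPO2 gene to the S. pyogenes guide RNA scaffold; the promoter and the spacer are not annotated in the feature table. The second uses an enhanced CaMV 35S promoter with a TEV-type 5' leader to express the editor: the miniSdd7 deaminase (not annotated, but presumably occupying the gap upstream of Cas9) fused to SpCas9 D10A nickase and the phage PBS2 uracil glycosylase inhibitor UGI. An mScarlet red fluorescent reporter follows, and the unit ends in the pea rbcS-E9 terminator. How mScarlet is linked to the editor is not stated. In this design the deaminase converts cytosine to uracil on the displaced strand, the nickase cuts the opposite strand to bias repair, and UGI blocks uracil excision, which together favour C-to-T outcomes. The third unit is a second enhanced 35S promoter driving an EPSPS (aroA-type) gene with a CaMV poly(A) signal. This is the recorded plant selectable marker; enzymes of this class typically provide glyphosate tolerance.

The construct is intended for generating base-edited soybean plants at the PPO2 locus.
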