Addgene plasmid #204855: pE-35S-miniSdd7-nCas9-PBE-GmPPO2
Purpose: For cytosine base editing using miniSdd7 at PPO2 site in soybean (Agrobacterium-mediated transformation)
Depositing lab: Caixia Gao. Depositing organization: Institute of Genetics and Developmental Biology, Chinese Academy of Sciences. Publication: Discovery of deaminase functions by structure-based protein clustering. Huang J, Lin Q, Fei H, He Z, Xu H, Li Y, Qu K, Han P, Gao Q, Li B, Liu G, Zhang L, Hu J, Zhang R, Zuo E, Luo Y, Ran Y, Qiu JL, Zhao KT, Gao C. Cell. 2023 Jul 20;186(15):3182-3195.e14. doi: 10.1016/j.cell.2023.05.041. Epub 2023 Jun 27. PubMed 37379837.
Backbone
  Vector backbone: pBSE901
  Backbone manufacturer: Qi-jun Chen
  Vector type: Plant Expression, CRISPR
  Selectable markers: EPSPS
Growth in bacteria
  Bacterial resistance: Kanamycin, 50 μg/mL
  Growth temperature: 37°C
  Growth strain: DH5alpha
  Copy number: High Copy
Gene/Insert
  Gene/Insert name: miniSdd7-nSpCas9(D10A)-UGI-mScarlet (alt name: soybean PPO2 sgRNA)
  Species: Synthetic
  Mutation: D10A in SpCas9
  Promoter: 35S, AtU6-26p
  Cloning method: Gibson Cloning
Terms and licenses: Academic/Nonprofit Terms; Industry Terms: Not Available to Industry
Depositor comments: Please visit https://doi.org/10.1101/2023.05.21.541555 for bioRxiv preprint.
How to cite: pE-35S-miniSdd7-nCas9-PBE-GmPPO2 was a gift from Caixia Gao (Addgene plasmid # 204855 ; http://n2t.net/addgene:204855 ; RRID:Addgene_204855)
